Addgene plasmid #32729: -962 human cyclin D1 promoter EtsA site mutant pGL3Basic
Depositing lab: Frank McCormick. Depositing organization: University of California, San Francisco (UCSF). Publication: Beta-catenin regulates expression of cyclin D1 in colon carcinoma cells. Tetsu O, McCormick F. Nature. 1999 Apr 1;398(6726):422-6. 10.1038/18884 PubMed 10201372.
Backbone
  Vector backbone: pGL3Basic
  Backbone manufacturer: Promega
  Backbone size w/o insert (bp): 4818
  Vector type: Luciferase ; luciferase reporter gene
Growth in bacteria
  Bacterial resistance: Ampicillin, 100 μg/mL
  Growth temperature: 37°C
  Growth strain: DH5alpha
  Copy number: High Copy
Gene/Insert
  Gene/Insert name: CCND1 promoter
  Species: H. sapiens (human)
  Insert size (bp): 1096
  Mutation: -822 EtsA site AGGAA deletion
  Entrez Gene: CCND1 (a.k.a. BCL1, D11S287E, PRAD1, U21B31)
  Promoter: -962 CCND1 promoter
  Cloning method: Restriction Enzyme; 5′ cloning site KpnI (not destroyed); 3′ cloning site Hind3 (not destroyed)
  Sequencing primers: 5′ RVprimer3; 3′ GLprimer2
Terms and licenses: Academic/Nonprofit Terms; Industry Terms: Not Available to Industry
How to cite: -962 human cyclin D1 promoter EtsA site mutant pGL3Basic was a gift from Frank McCormick (Addgene plasmid # 32729 ; http://n2t.net/addgene:32729 ; RRID:Addgene_32729)
