[The description below was written by a language model from this plasmid's Addgene catalogue record.]
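Description:
-962 human cyclin D1 promoter EtsA site mutant pGL3Basic is a firefly luciferase reporter plasmid built on Promega's pGL3-Basic backbone (4818 bp without insert). pGL3-Basic carries the luciferase coding sequence but no eukaryotic promoter or enhancer of its own, so reporter output in transfected cells depends on whatever regulatory DNA is cloned upstream of the gene. The plasmid is maintained in E. coli as a high-copy vector under ampicillin selection.

The insert is a roughly 1.1 kb fragment of the human CCND1 (cyclin D1) promoter extending to position -962, placed between the KpnI and HindIII sites of the polylinker, both of which remain intact, so that it drives luciferase transcription. This version carries a small deletion that removes the core motif of the EtsA binding site at about -822, eliminating one candidate Ets-family transcription factor site while leaving the rest of the promoter fragment unaltered.

The construct belongs to work examining how beta-catenin signalling controls cyclin D1 expression in colon carcinoma cells. It is intended for transient transfection reporter assays in mammalian cells, where its activity can be compared with that of a corresponding wild-type -962 promoter reporter or other site-specific mutants to judge how much the EtsA element contributes to basal or stimulated promoter activity. No feature table was supplied, so details of the backbone beyond those given in the catalogue entry are not documented here.
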