>Addgene plasmid #32729 | -962 human cyclin D1 promoter EtsA site mutant pGL3Basic | addgene partial sequence | sequence record 39099 | LucNrev 5'-CCTTATGCAGTTGCTCTCC-3'
TGGCGCCGGGCCTTTCTTTATGTTTTTGGCGTCTTCCATGGTGGCTTTACCAACAGTACCGGAATGCCAA
GCTTATCGATTTCGAACCCCTGGGGAGGGCTGTGGGTCCTGGCTGGGTCCGCGCTCGGCTCTCGCTTCTG
CTGCCCCGCGCTCCCTCGCGCTCTTCTGCCCCTCGCCGGAGCGTGCGGACTCTGCTGCTCGCTGCTACTG
CGCCGACAGCCCTCTGGAGGCTCCAGGACTTTGCAACTTCAACAAAACTCCCCTGTAGTCCGTGTGACGT
TACTGTTGTTAAGCAAAGATCAAAGCCCGGCAGAGAATGGGAGCGGGAGGGGGGCGGGGGCGGGCGCAGG
GGGAGGGGGCGCGGGCGCCAAACGCCGGGAGCAGCGAGGGGCAGAGCCCAAAAGCCATCCCTGAGGCGCC
GCGCCTGCCCTGCGGCGGAGTTGCCCCTGTAGTCCGGTTTTCATAGAAATGCAAATCGCCCCGCTGCAGC
CTTTCTCCCCGCCAGGGAAGAGGGGTGCAGGGGGCCCCGTCCGCCTCGAGTGGGTCCCCCGGGATTTAGG
GGGTGAGGTGGAGGTGGCTCTGCAGTAGGGGACAACTAGGAAGGCCGGCAGGCCACACGCAGCCTGGGGA
GACCACGAGAAGGGGTGACTGGGGCGCGGCGACACCCCATATCCAAGCCGGCAGAATGGGCGCATTTCCA
AGAACGCCACGAGGGCACCCACGGGCGGACAGACGGCCAAAGAATCTCAGCGACTGCATCTTCTTTCATT
TTCATTAACACGTGTAAATTGCAAGAACTAATTTAGCATGCAAGGACGGGGAGGACCGGGCA
