>Addgene plasmid #32729 | -962 human cyclin D1 promoter EtsA site mutant pGL3Basic | addgene partial sequence | sequence record 39803 | RVprimer3 5'-CTAGCAAAATAGGCTGTCCC-3'
TTTCTCTATCGATAGGTACCGAGCTCTTACGCGTGCTAGCCCGGGCTCGAGATCCCCGGGTACTAAAAAA
AATGAGTCAGAATGGAGATCACTGTTTCTCAGCTTTCCATTCAGAGGTGTGTTTCTCCCGGTTAAATTGC
CGGCACGGGAAGGGAGGGGGTGCAGTTGGGGACCCCCGCAAGGACCGACTGGTCAAGGTGGCAGCCCGAA
GAGTCTCCAGGCTAGAAGGACAAGATGAAGGAAATGCTGGCCACCATCTTGGGCTGCTGCTGGAATTTTC
GGGCATTTATTTTATTTTATTTTTTGAGCGAGCGCATGCTAAGCTGAAATCCCTTTAACTTTTAGGGTTA
CCCCCTTGGGCATTTGCAACGACGCCCCTGTGCGCCGGAATGAAACTTGCACAGGGGTTGTGTGCCCGGT
CCTCCCCGTCCTTGCATGCTAAATTAGTTCTTGCAATTTACACGTGTTAATGAAAATGAAAGAAGATGCA
GTCGCTGAGATTCTTTGGCCGTCTGTCCGCCCGTGGGTGCCCTCGTGGCGTTCTTGGAAATGCGCCCATT
CTGCCGGCTTGGATATGGGGTGTCGCCGCGCCCCAGTCACCCCTTCTCGTGGTCTCCCCAGGCTGCGTGT
GGCCTGCCGGCCTTCCTAGTTGTCCCCTACTGCAGAGCCACCTCCACCTCACCCCCTAAATCCCGGGGGA
CCCACTCGAGGCGGACGGG
